Addgene plasmid #114155: pET28a-clbB
Purpose: Expresses full-length ClbB
Depositing lab: Emily Balskus. Depositing organization: Harvard University. Publication: Colibactin assembly line enzymes use S-adenosylmethionine to build a cyclopropane ring. Zha L, Jiang Y, Henke MT, Wilson MR, Wang JX, Kelleher NL, Balskus EP. Nat Chem Biol. 2017 Oct;13(10):1063-1065. doi: 10.1038/nchembio.2448. Epub 2017 Aug 7. PubMed 28805802.
Backbone
  Vector backbone: pET28a
  Total vector size (bp): 14989
  Vector type: Bacterial Expression
Growth in bacteria
  Bacterial resistance: Kanamycin, 50 μg/mL
  Growth temperature: 37°C
  Growth strain: DH5alpha
  Copy number: Unknown
Gene/Insert
  Gene/Insert name: clbB
  Species: E. coli
  GenBank ID: CAJ76298
  Tag / fusion protein: 6xHis-thrombin-T7 tag (N terminal on insert)
Terms and licenses: Academic/Nonprofit Terms; Industry Terms: Not Available to Industry
How to cite: pET28a-clbB was a gift from Emily Balskus (Addgene plasmid # 114155 ; http://n2t.net/addgene:114155 ; RRID:Addgene_114155)
