[The description below was written by a language model from this plasmid's Addgene catalogue record and pLannotate feature annotations shown in this document.]
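Description:
pET28a-clbB is a bacterial expression plasmid of about 15 kb built on the pET28a backbone for producing full-length ClbB, an E. coli protein described in the associated work as one of the colibactin assembly line enzymes. The plasmid is propagated in E. coli under kanamycin selection through an aph(3')-Ia (KanR) cassette and replicates from a pBR322-type ColE1 origin. The neighbouring rop gene and bom region are also present, and rop keeps copy number moderate. An f1 origin allows single-stranded DNA production. Short annotations such as tetracycline-resistance fragments, an AmpR promoter fragment and a predicted E. coli ORF are backbone remnants rather than functional modules.

Expression is driven by a T7 promoter followed directly by a lac operator and the strong T7 gene 10 ribosome binding site, with a T7 terminator downstream. The plasmid also carries lacI with its own promoter, so transcription stays repressed until lactose or IPTG is added, and it requires a host that supplies T7 RNA polymerase. According to the catalogue entry the insert carries an N-terminal 6xHis–thrombin site–T7 tag fusion. The feature table annotates the thrombin site and T7 tag just after the RBS, but not the N-terminal His tag itself. The clbB coding sequence is likewise unannotated and presumably occupies the roughly 9.7 kb gap between the T7 tag and the terminator region. A vector-derived His-tag sequence lies downstream of the insert, but the record does not indicate whether it is translated as part of the protein. The construct is intended for overexpression and affinity purification of ClbB, with the thrombin site allowing removal of the His tag, for biochemical study of colibactin biosynthesis.
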