Features (pLannotate 1.2.2; 20 found; start..end, strand, type, name):
   1000..1077    -  promoter       lacI promoter: lacI
   1085..1364    -  CDS            TcR (fragment): tetracycline efflux protein; tet; confers resistance to tetracycline
   1386..1404    +  promoter       T7 promoter: promoter for bacteriophage T7 RNA polymerase
   1405..1429    +  protein_bind   lac operator: The lac repressor binds to the lac operator to inhibit transcription in E. coli. This inhibition can be relieved by adding lactose or isopropyl-β-D-thiogalactopyranoside (IPTG). lac repressor encoded by lacI
   1444..1466    +  RBS            RBS: efficient ribosome binding site from bacteriophage T7 gene 10 (Olins and Rangwala, 1989)
   1512..1529    +  CDS            thrombin site: thrombin recognition and cleavage site
   1533..1565    +  CDS            T7 tag (gene 10 leader): leader peptide from bacteriophage T7 gene 10 promotes efficient translation in E. coli
  11235..11252   +  CDS            9xHis (fragment): 9xHis affinity tag
  11262..11311   +  CDS            SET1 (fragment): solubility-enhancement tag derived from T7 phage gene 10B
  11319..11366   +  terminator     T7 terminator: transcription terminator for bacteriophage T7 RNA polymerase
  11403..11831   +  rep_origin     f1 ori (sequence partly withheld): f1 bacteriophage origin of replication; arrow indicates direction of (+) strand synthesis
  11884..11941   +  promoter       AmpR promoter (fragment): bla
  11950..12765   -  CDS            KanR: aminoglycoside phosphotransferase; aph(3')-Ia; confers resistance to kanamycin in bacteria or G418 (Geneticin®) in eukaryotes
  12887..13475   +  rep_origin     ori: high-copy-number ColE1/pMB1/pBR322/pUC origin of replication
  13661..13800   -  misc_feature   bom: basis of mobility region from pBR322
  13902..14093   -  CDS            rop: Rop protein, which maintains plasmids at low copy number; rop
  14110..14490   +  CDS            YPB1_ECOLX: Protein predicted: Swiss-Prot protein existence level 4. From Escherichia coli.
  14562..14853   -  CDS            TcR (fragment): tetracycline efflux protein; tet; confers resistance to tetracycline
  14868..14889   -  protein_bind   CAP binding site: CAP binding activates transcription in the presence of cAMP. E. coli catabolite activator protein
  14902..999     -  CDS            lacI (across the origin): lac repressor; lacI; The lac repressor binds to the lac operator to inhibit transcription in E. coli. This inhibition can be relieved by adding lactose or isopropyl-β-D-thiogalactopyranoside (IPTG).
>Addgene plasmid #114155 | pET28a-clbB | addgene full sequence | sequence record 227346 | Addgene NGS Result
ATTGGGCGCCAGGGTGGTTTTTCTTTTCACCAGTGAGACGGGCAACAGCTGATTGCCCTTCACCGCCTGG
CCCTGAGAGAGTTGCAGCAAGCGGTCCACGCTGGTTTGCCCCAGCAGGCGAAAATCCTGTTTGATGGTGG
TTAACGGCGGGATATAACATGAGCTGTCTTCGGTATCGTCGTATCCCACTACCGAGATATCCGCACCAAC
GCGCAGCCCGGACTCGGTAATGGCGCGCATTGCGCCCAGCGCCATCTGATCGTTGGCAACCAGCATCGCA
GTGGGAACGATGCCCTCATTCAGCATTTGCATGGTTTGTTGAAAACCGGACATGGCACTCCAGTCGCCTT
CCCGTTCCGCTATCGGCTGAATTTGATTGCGAGTGAGATATTTATGCCAGCCAGCCAGACGCAGACGCGC
CGAGACAGAACTTAATGGGCCCGCTAACAGCGCGATTTGCTGGTGACCCAATGCGACCAGATGCTCCACG
CCCAGTCGCGTACCGTCTTCATGGGAGAAAATAATACTGTTGATGGGTGTCTGGTCAGAGACATCAAGAA
ATAACGCCGGAACATTAGTGCAGGCAGCTTCCACAGCAATGGCATCCTGGTCATCCAGCGGATAGTTAAT
GATCAGCCCACTGACGCGTTGCGCGAGAAGATTGTGCACCGCCGCTTTACAGGCTTCGACGCCGCTTCGT
TCTACCATCGACACCACCACGCTGGCACCCAGTTGATCGGCGCGAGATTTAATCGCCGCGACAATTTGCG
ACGGCGCGTGCAGGGCCAGACTGGAGGTGGCAACGCCAATCAGCAACGACTGTTTGCCCGCCAGTTGTTG
TGCCACGCGGTTGGGAATGTAATTCAGCTCCGCCATCGCCGCTTCCACTTTTTCCCGCGTTTTCGCAGAA
ACGTGGCTGGCCTGGTTCACCACGCGGGAAACGGTCTGATAAGAGACACCGGCATACTCTGCGACATCGT
ATAACGTTACTGGTTTCACATTCACCACCCTGAATTGACTCTCTTCCGGGCGCTATCATGCCATACCGCG
AAAGGTTTTGCGCCATTCGATGGTGTCCGGGATCTCGACGCTCTCCCTTATGCGACTCCTGCATTAGGAA
GCAGCCCAGTAGTAGGTTGAGGCCGTTGAGCACCGCCGCCGCAAGGAATGGTGCATGCAAGGAGATGGCG
CCCAACAGTCCCCCGGCCACGGGGCCTGCCACCATACCCACGCCGAAACAAGCGCTCATGAGCCCGAAGT
GGCGAGCCCGATCTTCCCCATCGGTGATGTCGGCGATATAGGCGCCAGCAACCGCACCTGTGGCGCCGGT
GATGCCGGCCACGATGCGTCCGGCGTAGAGGATCGAGATCTCGATCCCGCGAAATTAATACGACTCACTA
TAGGGGAATTGTGAGCGGATAACAATTCCCCTCTAGAAATAATTTTGTTTAACTTTAAGAAGGAGATATA
CCATGGGCAGCAGCCATCATCATCATCATCACAGCAGCGGCCTGGTGCCGCGCGGCAGCCATATGGCTAG
CATGACTGGTGGACAGCAAATGGGTCGCGGATCCGAATTCGAGCTCCGTCGACAAGCTTGCGGCCGCATG
GATAATACCTCTGGAGATTTTCCATGTAATAAGATGGACACGCGTAAGCAGTTACCGCTAACACCAAGTC
AACAGGGGTTTTTATTCCATTCCTTAAAGGATAAGAAAAGGAGTAACTACCATGAGCATTTTACATGCAT
TTTTTCTCAGCATGTAGATAGCGCCCACTTCAAGTGGGCGCTGGAAACGTTATTTCGAAAGCATGAGTGT
TTTCGCACTGATTATAACTGGGAGATTGATGAGCGCCCTTGTCAGGTGGTGAAGACCGATGTGTTGCCGG
ATATATATGTGTTAGACTGTGAGCAAGAGGAAATACGTTTTCTACTAGCTAATGATGACATTATCATTCC
TGTCCCGCAGGATGACGGTATTGATGCTATAATTCCTCAACTGCTACAGGCTGATTTAAAATACCCATTT
TCCTTGAAAACGATCCCAGTCCGGGCCTACCTTATTCAGTCAACGAAAGAAAGTGCTTTTATACTATCAT
ACCATCATATTGTGATGGATGGCTGGAGCTTATCCCTTTTCATTAAACAGTTGCTCCAACTCTATGGAGC
GGCTGTGGTCAGTGGTGTGAGGGATGATAGCGCCATTATCCCCTCATCTCTGAAACCCCTTGTAGACACA
CTGTCGGCCCGACGTCACACCTTTCAGCACGACTATTGGGCTGCATATCTTCGGGAGGGAACACCAACTT
GTATCGTGCCGCTGTCACAATATCACACAGATACTGAAGCCGAGAACAATTCTTACGTTAATCAAACAAA
TCATGTGGAGATCAATTTGTCTCCGGATGTGTGTCAGAAAATACAGACGCTATGCAGCGATTATCGTATC
ACCCCCGCAGTAATCTTCTATGTGGCCTGGGGCATCCTGCTACAACGTTGGTGCTATGCTGACGATGTGT
TATTCGGCGCGACAATATCAGGGCGAAATATACCAATTGATGGTATAGAAGAAACACTAGGGCTATTTAT
TAACACGTTGCCGCTGCGTCTGCGTGATGATGGGGCGACACTGTTGCAACACTTACAACGTATGCACCAA
ACACTAATAGCTCACTACAGCAATGAACATGATGCCTTAGCCAGCATACAACGGTTGGTACATAAAGAAG
GTCATGCTGGGGATCTTTTTAATACCTTAGTGGTGTTGGAGAATTATCCCGTTGATATGACATTATTGTC
ATGCGCGTCGCCCGTGGCAATTCGCCATCTCAGTGTACATGAACAAACGCACTATCCGCTGACCTTGACC
ATCACTCAACAGAAGGGATTCCGTTTCAGTATTGCATATGCCCTTAACTACCTGACCAACAACATGGCGC
AAGCGTTGCTGATGCACCTGAGTTATCTGCTTGAACAACTGGTGGACAATCCGCAGCGCCCCATTGCTGC
GTTGGTAAACTTGTCCCCATGCCAGCAGGCGCAGGTACTTCAACCCTATCTGGAACGCATGGCATGCCGG
GATTGGGATAGTCAATCCAACGTCATCGAACAATTTCATCAAGTTGCTGCGACTTCGCCAGCACAGGTCG
CAGTGGTTGATGAATTGTGCGCGTTGACCTATTCGGAGTTGGCAGCACAAGCTGAGCAGCTCGCGGCTTA
TTTGGTACAGCAGGGTGTTATGGTTGGCGATACTGTAGGCATAATTAGCGAACGCCGGGTAAACACCGTG
GTTGCCATCATCGCCATCATGTTGATCGGGGCTGCTTATGTGCCCATCAGCCCCGACTACCCAGTGGGTA
GGATGCAGGAAATTATTGATGACAGCGGCTTGGCGCTGTTGCTGGTACATGGCAAACCGCTAGATGCATT
AAACGTTGCGCAGAGTGACCTCTGTGCATTTCCCGTCGCGCCCTCGGTGGTATTTCCGGTTATCACACCA
GATTCTCGCGCTTATGTGATTTATTCATCGGGGTCGACGGGTAAGCCAAAAGGTATCGCGGTGGCGCACC
GCGGTTTATTGCGCCTGATACAAGGCGACAGCCCGCTGAAGGTGGAGAGCGGTGAGACAACGCTGCTGAC
CTGCCCATTTGAGTTTGATGTTTCGGTGTTTGAGATGTGGTCTACCTTGCTCAACCACGGCAAACTAGTA
TTACTCAGCAAACAGGCATTACTTGATATCAATCACATTCGCCGCACGATCGCTGATGAACAGGTGGCGC
GCGCCTGGTTTACCTCATCCTTGTTTAACTCCTATGTGGCAGAAGGTGCCGATTTCTTCGGTATGTTACA
ACACATTACGGTGGGCGGCGAAGCAGTATCTGCGTGGCATGTCAACGACGTGATGCAAAAATACCCGCAT
CTGGTGGTGACAAACGGTTATGGGCCGACGGAAAACACTATTTTTACCACCGCATATCGTTTCAACGGGT
TGCAACCCGCCCGAGTCCCGATAGGATACGCGGTACCGGGCACCTCGCTCTACATTACCGATCTCCATGG
GCATTTGTTGCCTATCGGTGCCACCGGTGAACTAGTGGCGGGTGGAGTGGGGGTCGCCATCGGCTATCAG
AACAACCCGGCGCTAAGTGCGACGGTTTTTGTCCCTGATCCTTTTATTCCCGGCGGTATGATGTACAAAA
CTGGCGATTATGCCCGGTTGCTGGATGATGGCTGTGTTGACTGTTTTGGGCGTAAAGACGGTCAAATTAA
GATCAATGGACAACGAATTGAAACCGGAGAGATCGAGCAGCGCCTGCTGGAGTGCTCCGGCATTATCGAG
GCGGTAGTGGTTCCTTACCGCGTACGTGAAACGCTGCATATTGCGGCAGTGGTCTGCGTCAATGATAGCT
ATGATGAGGTGGAAGTTCGAGGGCAATTGGCTGACAGATTGCCGCCATTCGCTATTCCGGAATCCTTGGT
GGTGGTGACGGAGATTGCAAAAAGCCATAGTGGCAAGGCCGACTTGGCGCAGTTGCGGTATCTCCTGCCC
GCAACTCAGTGCAACGCCGTGTCCACCACGATATCAGAGGTGCATAGTGACATGGAACATGCGCTGCATG
CTATCTGGCAACGCGTACTTGATAGACAAGACATTGATAGCAATGCCTCCTTTTTCGCCCTCGGTGGCAC
CTCATTGGATACCATCAGGGTTAAAGGGGATATTAAGCGGCAACTTGGCTTGGAGATTGATATTACCGAT
CTCTTTAAGTACCCAACGCTCACGGCGTTAGCACATTTTCTCGATACTGCCGTATCGCCGGAGGATGCAA
TTCCAACGCGTGCTGTTGTCTACAGCGACATGCCGGTGGCGATTGTCGGTATGGCGGGACGTTTCCCCGG
TGCGGCGAATATTGCAGCGTTGTGGACGCTGGTTGTAGGAGGGGAATCGGGATTAACACTGTTCAGTGAT
GAAGAGTTGCGCGCGCATGGTGTGACACCTGACACGCTTAAACAAGCGAATTATATAAAAACCAAAGGGA
TTGTTGATGATCACGAATGGTTTGATGCGGATTTCTTTGGTTATACTCCCAACGAGGCGGAATGTATGGA
TCCGCAAATTCGCTTATTGCATCAGTGCTGCTGGCAAACTCTGGAACACGCTGGGTGCGATCCTGCCACC
TTTACTGGTGCGATTGGCATTTATGCCGGACTGCTGACATCCCCCCACTGGCTTAATGCGGTAATGCAAG
ACACTACCGACTCTACCGCCCTGTACAAGGCCAGTATCCTGAATATCCATTCCGTCACAGCATTGATTGC
CCATGCGCTTAACCTCACCGGCCCTGCCGTGACGCTTGACACCGCCTGCTCCACTTCGGCAGTGGCTATC
CACCAGGCCTGCATCGCACTACGTAACCGGGATTGCGATGCGGCATTGGCGGGCGGCGTTTCTATCGAGA
TGCCTGCGTACCGGGGCTATGAATATCATGAAGGCATGATCAATGCGCGAGATGGTGTCTGTCGTCCTTT
CGATAGCCAAGCCTCTGGCACAGTCACCGGTGATGGCTTAGGAATGCTGCTGCTAAAACGTCTGGACGAC
GCGCTGGCGGATCGGGACTGCATCTATGGTGTGATCAAAGGTTCGGCGGTCAATAATGATGGCAATAACA
AAATCGGCTATACCGCGCCGAGTGTGATCGGGCAATCAACGGTAATCCGCACCAGTTTGCGCCGTGCCGG
TTTTGATAGCGACAGTATCGGATTGGTGGAAGCGCACGGCACCGGTACGGTGCTGGGTGATCCTATTGAG
TTACGTGCGCTTAATGAGGTGTTTGGCCCAACACCTGTTCCGTTTTGTGTGGTTTCAGCGCTGAAAAGTA
ATATTGGCCACCTCAACTCCGCTGCGGGAGTGGCGGGCGTCATCAAAACAACGCTCGCCCTGCATCATCA
AGTGTTGCCACCAACAGCGCACTTTCGCCAACTCAATCCTGCTATAGATCTATCGCGTTCTGCATTGTAC
GTTAACCAGCAAGTCCAACCGTGGCCGTCGACGCGTCCTCGTCGTGCACTGGTGAGCTCCTTCGGCATCG
GCGGCACCAATGCCAGCATCGCACTAGAAGCACATCAACATGAGGACGACCCTTCAGCGACGGGGGTACG
CGACAGCTATCTGTTGTTGTTCTCCGCTAAAACACCCGCTGCGTTAGAGTTGCGCGTGGCCTCCACACTG
GAATATGTCAAGCATGGAGTAGGGGTGCGCCTGCCGGATGTGGCTTATACATTGCAAACTGGACGCACAG
CCTTTGACCATCGGCGGGCTTATTTGGTGAGTCGTGGGTCGAAAATCGATCTCTCCTGTGCCACGATATT
GCAAGCGGAAATCTTCAATGGTCAGCGCACGACAGCGGAGATCTGCTTCATGTTTCCTGGTCAAGGTAGC
CAATATCACGGCATGGCCAGCGCGCTCTATGCTCATCAACCCATGTTTCGCCAGCACATGGATCGCTGCT
TTGCTGCATTCCAACGCTATTCGACGGTCGATCTCAAGGCGTTGTTGTTTGACGATGAGGATACGCGGGA
TATTGATCAAACGCAGTTCACACAACCGGCGTTGTTCTGTGTCGAATACAGCCTAGCGCGCACCTTGATT
GATCTGGGGATTACGCCGGACAGTATGATCGGGCACAGTCTGGGCGAGTATGTTGCGGCCTGTATTGCTG
GCGTATTTACTCTTGAGGATGCGCTGCACGTCATTGAGGCGCGCGGACGTTTGATGCAGTCCATGCGTCC
CGGTAGCATGATGGCGGTCTACCTTAGTCGCGAACAGTTGACCCCATGGCTAGCTGCAGAACGGGGTATT
GAACTGGCAGCTAATAATAGCGCGCATTTTTGCGTAGTCGCGGGCGAGCAGGCGGCCATTTCCCGTTTGA
GCACACGCTTAGTCGAGGGCGGGATACAGCACAGGCGCCTGAAAACCTCTCACGCATTCCACTCGGCCAT
GATGACGCCGATGCTGCACGATTTTGCACAGTTGCTGGGGCAAATCCCGATGCACGCGCCGCACAAGCGC
TTTATATCTAATGTAAGCGGTACATGGATTACTGAGGAGCAAGCTACCTCGCCGGATTACTGGGTGCAGC
AAGTGCGCAACGCGGTGCTGTTTAGCGAAGGTGCGGCGCAACTGTTGGTACAACCCACGCTGTTTATCGA
ATGTGGGCCGGGTAATACGCTCTCTACCTTTATTCAAGGACATAACCAATACAGCGATCAGCCGACCCTG
TTGACGCTACGCAAAGCCAACGCGGCGATCGATGATGAGCACATGTTGCATCGTACGCTGGCGGCGCTGT
GGGTCAGGGGGGAGAATATTGATTGGAGACGCTTTAACCAGACGGCACTCGGCAAGCACATTCCATTGCC
GGATTACCCCTTCGAACAGACTTATTACTATCGCTATGGTGCTGCACTTTCCGGTTATCGCCAGTATCCA
AATCCTCTGCGCCGTCCGCAAGATGAGTGGCTCCAGCGTGTGCTGTGGCGGATGCACGACACATCCTTGC
GGGAGGCGTTCTATGCGCCGGGCGAATTGATCATCATTATTAGTGCTGACGGCGACAAGTTACAGCAGAC
GCTGATGAGTAGTGGTGTCGACAGCATCACAATGCCGCTGCCGATATCGTCAGAGGACGACGTGTGGGAT
AATGACCGTATTCTGACGCATTTCCACGACATCTGCGCACTTTTAGCACACAAAACCTACCGACAGTTAC
ATTGCTTGTATGCTCCCGGTGCGGAGGCAGGATCATCGTTGACACAGTCGCTCTCGGGACTTTATCGTGT
TGCTCGCTGGTGTATGCACAGCACCACGCCGCTGGCGTCCTTAACAGTATTGACCCATGGTGCGTTTCGC
GTACAGGAAGAGGATAATCCCGAACCGACGCTGGCAGCGTTGTCGGGCGCAGTAAACGTGTTTGCCCAAG
AGCTGCACCCGACCGAAGTACGATTGATCGATATCGATGCGCAGAGCAGTGATGAGAATCTGAACTTGCT
AACCCAGCGTCTGGCCCCGAAACAAGAAACGGTAATGGCGCTCAGGCAGGGGATGCTTTACCTGCGACGC
TTTATCCCGACACGGCTGTTGGCGCACTTACCCCCTCAAACAGGGTGTATACCGGGCAACGTACTGTGGA
TTATCGGCGGTGAAAAGGGGATTGGCCGCATGATCGGCGAAGCGCTTGCTCAGCGTGAGGGAGTCCGTGT
GGTACTGAGCAGCCGCACAGGTTATCACCATGAAGCGGTGCAGCAGGACGCATTAGACGTTATCCACTGC
GACGTGACGCAGGCGGAGGCGGTTAGAGCTTGTCTGGCAACTCTGCTCGAACGCTATGGACGGTTGGATG
GCGTGATTTTTGCTGCCGACGCTACCACCACATTGACACTGCATCAATTGAGCGAATCTGCGCTACGCGA
CACGCTAACGGTGAAAGAACGGGGTACTGCTAATGTGCTGCATGCGTTAGCGCAACGGAATCTGCTGGAT
GAGCGTCTGCTACTGCTGTTCTGTAACTCGTTGGCTGCCGTGAATGCGGAGATCGGCCAGACAGGCTATG
CTACCGCCAGCGCCTATTTGGATGCACTGGCACAGCAACTGCGTACCCGCTACAAGGTGAATGCGCTCAG
TATCGGGTTGGATGCATTGCGTGAGCAGGGCATGTTGTTGGATGCTATAAACGGCAGTGAATACGATGTC
TTGCGTGGACTGCGCCCATTGATGACGGGAACGTTGCTACAGGCTTATAAACAACAAGGGGCTGACACCA
GCTACTACGCGCGATTATCCCCCGAGTCCGATTGGCTGCTGGATGAGCACCGGATATCCGGTATCGCCAC
GCTGCCGGGAACCGGCTATCTGGCGCTGGCGTATGAAGCTCTGCGCCATTACTTTGTGCAAGACCAAATC
TGCATTGATGAATTGGTCTTTTTGGCACCGTTGACTGTGATGGACAACTGCAGTGTTGACGTTTTTGTTG
ACATTTCACCTAACGGGCAAGGAGTTAGTGTCGAGGTGAAATCAATGACGGAGCGCTTTAGTGGCACGTT
AACAACCCATGCCAGAGGCAGGGCGACGCGTCTGATGGTAGACGATAATGTTGTGTGCGATCTCACGGGG
CTGATGCGCGAGATGCACACTATCACTCCTCCAACAAAGGAATTATCGAGCACGCACTTCCACTATGGGC
CGCGCTGGCACAGCGTACAACAACTGTATGGCAATACCGCCCAGACTCAGGTTTTCGCAACGCTGGCCCT
GCCCACCGTTGCCGCTAATGATACGATCGCACTGCACCCTGCGCTGTTGGACATCGCCAGCAGTGTTGTC
GAACAACTGCCTGGTTTTCATACTGATTCGGTACCTTTCCTTTATCAGGATTTACGCCTGTACCGCCCGT
TGCCGAACACCTTACATGTGGCGCTGACTGTCAATCGGCACGATGAGGAGGGTGACAGCTACGCTTTCAC
GCTCTACGACATGGCAGGCGAGATGGTTGCCCGCTGTGCGGCAATGGTGAAGCGCAAGGTACAGCTCCAC
ATACAAGATGTCGATGACGACACGCGACTGCGCGTGCCCAGTGCCGATAACTACCAACTGCGGCTGGCCG
CTGAGGGGGAGGGGGCAGGAAAGCTAGCGTTGTGCCCTACGCCGCGCTTAGCGCTGGGGGATTCACAAGT
AGAGATTGAGGTACTGGCCACCGGACTGAACTTTAAGGATGTGCTGTTCACCACGGGATTGCTCCGGCAG
CAGCCGGGTGAGGCTCCGCTGCAATTGGGACTGGAGTGCGCCGGACGCATTACTCGCGTGGGTAAAAATG
TCACTGAATTTGCCCCGGGAGAGGATGTTATGGCGGTGCTAAACGGTGGTTTTGTCCAGTACGCACGGGT
AGAAAGCGATTGCGTAGTGAGAAAACCAGCCCATTGTCGCATCGAACAGGCGGCTGCGCTGCCTATCGCA
TACCTCACCGCCTATTACGCACTGGTGGTGCGCGCTAATTTGCAACCCGGAGAACGAGTATTGATCCACA
GTGCGGCGGGGGGCGTTGGCTTGGCTGCGCTACATATTGCCAAACGCTGCGGAGCACAGATTTTCGCCAC
AGCAGGTAGCGAGCAGAAACGCGATTACTTGCTTTCGCTAGGCGTACATGCCGTAGCTGATTCACACGAC
GAACAGTTCGCTGCCACTCTGCTGACCGCATCGGACGGACAGGGGATGGATGTGATCCTTAACTCCCTCA
CAGGCCGTCTGCTTGACGCTAGCCTCGCGCTGCTGGCACCGCTGGGCCGTTTTCTTGAGCTGGGCAGCAA
GGACATTGTGGAAGACAAAGCGCTACCGATGCGTTTCTTCGCCCAAGGCGGCACCTTTATTCCGATTAAT
TTTCACGCGGCACATGGTGCGTTTAGTCGCTACCTGCAACAGATTGTCGCTTGGATAGATGATAACACGC
TACCGCTCCTTCCATGCAAATCCGTACCATTGCCCGAGGTTGCACGCGCCTTCGCCACCCTGACCACGCC
GCAGCATATTGGCAAGGTGGTGGTAACGCATCGCACTGCGGCAGGCATGGACCGGCTGAACGCCATGATA
GCAGAAAGGCGCCTCGGCGGCTATGCGCTCAGCATGAGCAATGCCGAGGTGATGCGCCAATTGTGGCCGA
TACTGAACACTCGCAGTCCGTGGGCGCAACTGCTGCTCTCACCTCGGGCGATCGATAGATTAGCGCGGGG
CAACCGGGTGGATCGCGGTGTACCGTCTGCCGCTAACGATACGATTACTCAGCAGACAGTGAAAAAGCGG
CCCCGTCCGGAAATTGGCGTGCCTTACAGCCCCGCGACACGTGAAGTGGAACGCGTGCTCTGCCAAATCC
TGGAAGAGTATCTGGGTCTGGATAGAGTAGGCATTGACGACAACTATGCCGAATTAGGGGCAACCTCACT
CGATATGGTGCAACTGAGTGGGCAAATGGCGCGTCACTATCCGCAAGTGAGCGTGGTGTCGCTGTACAAC
CACGCCACCGTGCGCCAGCTGGCGACGTTTTGCCAGCCCCCGGAGGGCGAGTCAAATGCGCCATCACCAC
AGCCTGCAGTACAGACGAATACGCGCGCGAATCAGATAGCAAAACGTGCTTTGCAAATTGCGAAAAATAC
TGCGCGCAGTCACACGTCTTTGCATTGACTCGAGCACCACCACCACCACCACTGAGATCCGGCTGCTAAC
AAAGCCCGAAAGGAAGCTGAGTTGGCTGCTGCCACCGCTGAGCAATAACTAGCATAACCCCTTGGGGCCT
CTAAACGGGTCTTGAGGGGTTTTTTGCTGAAAGGAGGAACTATATCCGGATTGGCGAATGGG
[124 nt withheld, positions 11403-11526]
C
[91 nt withheld, positions 11528-11618]
A
[49 nt withheld, positions 11620-11668]
CCTTTGACGTTGGAGTCCACGTTCTTT
[37 nt withheld, positions 11696-11732]
ACCCTATCTCGGTCTATTCTTTTGATTTATAAGGGATTTTGCCGATTTCGGCCTATTGGTTAAAAAATGA
GCTGATTTAACAAAAATTTAACGCGAATTTTAACAAAATATTAACGCTTACAATTTAGGTGGCACTTTTC
GGGGAAATGTGCGCGGAACCCCTATTTGTTTATTTTTCTAAATACATTCAAATATGTATCCGCTCATGAA
TTAATTCTTAGAAAAACTCATCGAGCATCAAATGAAACTGCAATTTATTCATATCAGGATTATCAATACC
ATATTTTTGAAAAAGCCGTTTCTGTAATGAAGGAGAAAACTCACCGAGGCAGTTCCATAGGATGGCAAGA
TCCTGGTATCGGTCTGCGATTCCGACTCGTCCAACATCAATACAACCTATTAATTTCCCCTCGTCAAAAA
TAAGGTTATCAAGTGAGAAATCACCATGAGTGACGACTGAATCCGGTGAGAATGGCAAAAGTTTATGCAT
TTCTTTCCAGACTTGTTCAACAGGCCAGCCATTACGCTCGTCATCAAAATCACTCGCATCAACCAAACCG
TTATTCATTCGTGATTGCGCCTGAGCGAGACGAAATACGCGATCGCTGTTAAAAGGACAATTACAAACAG
GAATCGAATGCAACCGGCGCAGGAACACTGCCAGCGCATCAACAATATTTTCACCTGAATCAGGATATTC
TTCTAATACCTGGAATGCTGTTTTCCCGGGGATCGCAGTGGTGAGTAACCATGCATCATCAGGAGTACGG
ATAAAATGCTTGATGGTCGGAAGAGGCATAAATTCCGTCAGCCAGTTTAGTCTGACCATCTCATCTGTAA
CATCATTGGCAACGCTACCTTTGCCATGTTTCAGAAACAACTCTGGCGCATCGGGCTTCCCATACAATCG
ATAGATTGTCGCACCTGATTGCCCGACATTATCGCGAGCCCATTTATACCCATATAAATCAGCATCCATG
TTGGAATTTAATCGCGGCCTAGAGCAAGACGTTTCCCGTTGAATATGGCTCATAACACCCCTTGTATTAC
TGTTTATGTAAGCAGACAGTTTTATTGTTCATGACCAAAATCCCTTAACGTGAGTTTTCGTTCCACTGAG
CGTCAGACCCCGTAGAAAAGATCAAAGGATCTTCTTGAGATCCTTTTTTTCTGCGCGTAATCTGCTGCTT
GCAAACAAAAAAACCACCGCTACCAGCGGTGGTTTGTTTGCCGGATCAAGAGCTACCAACTCTTTTTCCG
AAGGTAACTGGCTTCAGCAGAGCGCAGATACCAAATACTGTCCTTCTAGTGTAGCCGTAGTTAGGCCACC
ACTTCAAGAACTCTGTAGCACCGCCTACATACCTCGCTCTGCTAATCCTGTTACCAGTGGCTGCTGCCAG
TGGCGATAAGTCGTGTCTTACCGGGTTGGACTCAAGACGATAGTTACCGGATAAGGCGCAGCGGTCGGGC
TGAACGGGGGGTTCGTGCACACAGCCCAGCTTGGAGCGAACGACCTACACCGAACTGAGATACCTACAGC
GTGAGCTATGAGAAAGCGCCACGCTTCCCGAAGGGAGAAAGGCGGACAGGTATCCGGTAAGCGGCAGGGT
CGGAACAGGAGAGCGCACGAGGGAGCTTCCAGGGGGAAACGCCTGGTATCTTTATAGTCCTGTCGGGTTT
CGCCACCTCTGACTTGAGCGTCGATTTTTGTGATGCTCGTCAGGGGGGCGGAGCCTATGGAAAAACGCCA
GCAACGCGGCCTTTTTACGGTTCCTGGCCTTTTGCTGGCCTTTTGCTCACATGTTCTTTCCTGCGTTATC
CCCTGATTCTGTGGATAACCGTATTACCGCCTTTGAGTGAGCTGATACCGCTCGCCGCAGCCGAACGACC
GAGCGCAGCGAGTCAGTGAGCGAGGAAGCGGAAGAGCGCCTGATGCGGTATTTTCTCCTTACGCATCTGT
GCGGTATTTCACACCGCAATGGTGCACTCTCAGTACAATCTGCTCTGATGCCGCATAGTTAAGCCAGTAT
ACACTCCGCTATCGCTACGTGACTGGGTCATGGCTGCGCCCCGACACCCGCCAACACCCGCTGACGCGCC
CTGACGGGCTTGTCTGCTCCCGGCATCCGCTTACAGACAAGCTGTGACCGTCTCCGGGAGCTGCATGTGT
CAGAGGTTTTCACCGTCATCACCGAAACGCGCGAGGCAGCTGCGGTAAAGCTCATCAGCGTGGTCGTGAA
GCGATTCACAGATGTCTGCCTGTTCATCCGCGTCCAGCTCGTTGAGTTTCTCCAGAAGCGTTAATGTCTG
GCTTCTGATAAAGCGGGCCATGTTAAGGGCGGTTTTTTCCTGTTTGGTCACTGATGCCTCCGTGTAAGGG
GGATTTCTGTTCATGGGGGTAATGATACCGATGAAACGAGAGAGGATGCTCACGATACGGGTTACTGATG
ATGAACATGCCCGGTTACTGGAACGTTGTGAGGGTAAACAACTGGCGGTATGGATGCGGCGGGACCAGAG
AAAAATCACTCAGGGTCAATGCCAGCGCTTCGTTAATACAGATGTAGGTGTTCCACAGGGTAGCCAGCAG
CATCCTGCGATGCAGATCCGGAACATAATGGTGCAGGGCGCTGACTTCCGCGTTTCCAGACTTTACGAAA
CACGGAAACCGAAGACCATTCATGTTGTTGCTCAGGTCGCAGACGTTTTGCAGCAGCAGTCGCTTCACGT
TCGCTCGCGTATCGGTGATTCATTCTGCTAACCAGTAAGGCAACCCCGCCAGCCTAGCCGGGTCCTCAAC
GACAGGAGCACGATCATGCGCACCCGTGGGGCCGCCATGCCGGCGATAATGGCCTGCTTCTCGCCGAAAC
GTTTGGTGGCGGGACCAGTGACGAAGGCTTGAGCGAGGGCGTGCAAGATTCCGAATACCGCAAGCGACAG
GCCGATCATCGTCGCGCTCCAGCGAAAGCGGTCCTCGCCGAAAATGACCCAGAGCGCTGCCGGCACCTGT
CCTACGAGTTGCATGATAAAGAAGACAGTCATAAGTGCGGCGACGATAGTCATGCCCCGCGCCCACCGGA
AGGAGCTGACTGGGTTGAAGGCTCTCAAGGGCATCGGTCGAGATCCCGGTGCCTAATGAGTGAGCTAACT
TACATTAATTGCGTTGCGCTCACTGCCCGCTTTCCAGTCGGGAAACCTGTCGTGCCAGCTGCATTAATGA
ATCGGCCAACGCGCGGGGAGAGGCGGTTTGCGT
